>Addgene plasmid #146972 | pAc5.1B-EGFP-DmGW182_1-830-dsRNAres_N | depositor full sequence | sequence record 289419 | Full Sequence
CTTCAAGGAATTAATTCTATATTCTAAAAACACAAATGATACTTCTAAAAAAAATCATGAATGGCATCAA
CTCTGAATCAAATCTTTGCAGATGCACCTACTTCTCATTTCCACTGTCACATCATTTTTCCAGATCTCGC
TGCCTGTTATGTGGCCCACAAACCAAGACACGTTTTATGGCCATTAAAGCTGGCTGATCGTCGCCAAACA
CCAAATACATATCAATATGTACATTCGAGAAAGAAGCGATCAAAGAAGCGTCTTCGGGCGAGTAGGAGAA
TGCGGAGGAGAAGGAGAACGAGCTGATCTAGTATCTCTCCACAATCCAATGCCAACTGACCAACTGGCCA
TATTCGGAGCAATTTGAAGCCAATTTCCATCGCCTGGCGATCGCTCCATTCTTGGCTATATGTTTTTCAC
CGTTCCCGGGGCCATTTTCAAAGACTCGTCGGTAAGATAAGATTGTGTCACTCGCTGTCTCTCTTCATTT
GTCGAAGAATGCTGAGGAATTTCGCGATGACGTCGGCGAGTATTTTGAAGAATGAGAATAATTTGTATTT
ATACGAAAATCAGTTAGTGGAATTTTCTACAAAAACATGTTATCTATAGATAATTTTGTTGCAAAATATG
TTGACTATGACAAAGATTGTATGTATATACCTTTAATGTATTCTCATTTTCTTATGTATTTATAATGGCA
ATGATGATACTGATGATATTTTAAGATGATGCCAGACCACAGGCTGATTTCTGCGTCTTTTGCCGAACGC
AGTGCATGTGCGGTTGTTGTTTTTTGGAATAGTTTCAATTTTCGGACTGTCCGCTTTGATTTCAGTTTCT
TGGCTTATTCAAAAAGCAAAGTAAAGCCAAAAAAGCGAGATGGCAATACCAAATGCGGCAAAACGGTAGT
GGAAGGAAAGGGGTGCGGGGCAGCGGAAGGAAGGGTGGGGCGGGGCGTGGCGGGGTCTGTGGCTGGGCGC
GACGTCACCGACGTTGGAGCCACTCCTTTGACCATGTGTGCGTGTGTGTATTATTCGTGTCTCGCCACTC
GCCGGTTGTTTTTTTCTTTTTATCTCGCTCTCTCTAGCGCCATCTCGTACGCATGCTCAACGCACCGCAT
GTTGCCGTGTCCTTTATGCGTCATTTTGGCTCGAAATAGGCAATTATTTAAACAAAGATTAGTCAACGAA
AACGCTAAAATAAATAAGTCTACAATATGGTTACTTATTGCCATGTGTGTGCAGCCAACGATAGCAACAA
AAGCAACAACACAGTGGCTTTCCCTCTTTCACTTTTTGTTTGCAAGCGCGTGCGAGCAAGACGGCACGAC
CGGCAAACGCAATTACGCTGACAAAGAGCAGACGAAGTTTTGGCCGAAAAACATCAAGGCGCCTGATACG
AATGCATTTGCAATAACAATTGCGATATTTAATATTGTTTATGAAGCTGTTTGACTTCAAAACACACAAA
AAAAAAAATAAAACAAATTATTTGAAAGAGAATTAGGAATCGGACAGCTTATCGTTACGGGCTAACAGCA
CACCGAGACGAAATAGCTTACCTGACGTCACAGCCTCTGGAAGAACTGCCGCCAAGCAGAGAGAGAGAGA
AAAAGAGGGAGAGCAGCTTAGACCGCATGTGCTTGTGTGTGAGGCGTCTCTCTCTTCGTCTCCTGTTTGC
GCAAACGCATAGACTGCACTGAGAAAATCGATTACCTATTTTTTATGAATGAATATTTGCACTATTACTA
TTCAAAACTATTAAGATAGCAATCACATTCAATAGCCAAATACTATACCACCTGAGCGATGCAACGAAAT
GATCAATTTGAGCAAAAATGCTGCATATTTAGGACGGCATCATTATAGAAATGCTTCTTGCTGTGTACTT
TTCTCTCGTCTGGCAGCTGTTTCGCCGTTATTGTTAAAACCGGCTTAAGTTAGGTGTGTTTTCTACGACT
AGTGATGCCCCTACTAGAAGATGTGTGTTGCACAAATGTCCCTGAATAACCAATTTGAAGTGCAGATAGC
AGTAAACGTAAGCTAATATGAATATTATTTAACTGTAATGTTTTAATATCGCTGGACATTACTAATAAAC
CCACTATAAACACATGTACATATGTATGTTTTGGCATACAATGAGTAGTTGGGGAAAAAATGTGTAAAAG
CACCGTGACCATCACAGCATAAAGATAACCAGCTGAAGTATCGAATATGAGTAACCCCCAAATTGAATCA
CATGCCGCAACTGATAGGACCCATGGAAGTACACTCTTCATGGCGATATACAAGACACACACAAGCACGA
ACACCCAGTTGCGGAGGAAATTCTCCGTAAATGAAAACCCAATCGGCGAACAATTCATACCCATATATGG
TAAAAGTTTTGAACGCGACTTGAGAGCGGAGAGCATTGCGGCTGATAAGGTTTTAGCGCTAAGCGGGCTT
TATAAAACGGGCTGCGGGACCAGTTTTCATATCACTACCGTTTGAGTTCTTGTGCTGTGTGGATACTCCT
CCCGACACAAAGCCGCTCCATCAGCCAGCAGTCGTCTAATCCAGAGACCCCGGATCGGGGTACCAACATG
GTGAGCAAGGGCGAGGAGCTGTTCACCGGGGTGGTGCCCATCCTGGTCGAGCTGGACGGCGACGTAAACG
GCCACAAGTTCAGCGTGTCCGGCGAGGGCGAGGGCGATGCCACCTACGGCAAGCTGACCCTGAAGTTCAT
CTGCACCACCGGCAAGCTGCCCGTGCCCTGGCCCACCCTCGTGACCACCCTGACCTACGGCGTGCAGTGC
TTCAGCCGCTACCCCGACCACATGAAGCAGCACGACTTCTTCAAGTCCGCCATGCCCGAAGGCTACGTCC
AGGAGCGCACCATCTTCTTCAAGGACGACGGCAACTACAAGACCCGCGCCGAGGTGAAGTTCGAGGGCGA
CACCCTGGTGAACCGCATCGAGCTGAAGGGCATCGACTTCAAGGAGGACGGCAACATCCTGGGGCACAAG
CTGGAGTACAACTACAACAGCCACAACGTCTATATCATGGCCGACAAGCAGAAGAACGGCATCAAGGTGA
ACTTCAAGATCCGCCACAACATCGAGGACGGCAGCGTGCAGCTCGCCGACCACTACCAGCAGAACACCCC
CATCGGCGACGGCCCCGTGCTGCTGCCCGACAACCACTACCTGAGCACCCAGTCCGCCCTGAGCAAAGAC
CCCAACGAGAAGCGCGATCACATGGTCCTGCTGGAGTTCGTGACCGCCGCCGGGATCACTCTCGGCATGG
ACGAGCTGTACAAGCCAAGCTTGAATTCTGCAGATATCCAGCACAGTGGCGGCCGCATGCGTGAAGCCCT
TTTTTCCCAAGATGGCTGGGGCTGTCAGCATGTTAACCAGGATACTAATTGGGAAGTTCCCAGTTCGCCA
GAACCAGCCAATAAGGATGCACCCGGTCCACCAATGTGGAAGCCAAGCATTAACAATGGTACTGATCTTT
GGGAGTCCAATTTGAGAAACGGAGGTCAGCCGGCCGCACAGCAAGTTCCAAAGCCGTCGTGGGGTCATAC
ACCATCCTCTAACTTAGGTGGAACATGGGGTGAGGACGACGATGGCGCCGATAGTAGTAGTGTGTGGACT
GGAGGAGCTGTTAGCAACGCGGGATCCGGAGCTGCAGTGGGAGTAAACCAAGCCGGAGTTAATGTCGGTC
CAGGCGGTGTTGTTTCGTCTGGCGGACCTCAGTGGGGACAAGGTGTCGTTGGCGTCGGACTTGGATCAAC
TGGCGGAAATGGTTCCAGTAACATTACAGGCTCTTCGGGCGTTGCCACGGGAAGCAGTGGCAATTCAAGT
AATGCCGGAAATGGATGGGGCGATCCACGCGAGATTCGTCCACTGGGCGTCGGAGGATCGATGGACATCC
GTAACGTCGAGCACCGTGGAGGAAATGGATCAGGCGCCACATCCAGTGACCCGCGTGATATCCGTATGAT
TGACCCACGCGATCCAATCCGGGGCGACCCACGCGGCATTTCAGGACGCCTCAACGGTACGTCAGAGATG
TGGGGACACCACCCGCAGATGTCGCACAATCAACTGCAGGGAATTAATAAGATGGTCGGACAGAGCGTTG
CGACAGCTAGTACGAGCGTTGGCACGTCAGGATCCGGAATTGGACCAGGCGGACCGGGACCAAGCACGGT
TTCGGGAAACATTCCGACGCAATGGGGTCCAGCCCAGCCCGTTAGTGTCGGAGTTAGCGGACCGAAGGAT
ATGTCGAAGCAAATTAGCGGCTGGGAAGAGCCGTCGCCTCCCCCACAACGCCGTAGCATCCCAAATTATG
ACGACGGAACGTCCCTCTGGGGACAACAGACACGCGTCCCGGCCGCTAGTGGACATTGGAAGGATATGAC
AGACTCCATTGGACGCAGCAGCCACCTGATGCGCGGACAGAGTCAGACCGGCGGAATTGGCATTGCTGGA
GTTGGAAATAGCAATGTTCCAGTGGGAGCCAATCCAAGTAATCCTATAAGCAGTGTAGTTGGACCTCAAG
CCCGGATTCCATCTGTGGGCGGCGTACAACACAAACCAGACGGCGGCGCTATGTGGGTGCATTCCGGCAA
TGTAGGTGGCAGAAATAATGTTGCTGCTGTTACTACTTGGGGAGATGACACTCATAGCGTTAATGTCGGC
GCTCCCAGCAGTGGCAGTGTATCCAGCAACAATTGGGTTGATGACAAGTCCAACTCAACCTTGGCACAAA
ACTCTTGGAGCGACCCGGCCCCTGTTGGAGTTAGTTGGGGCAATAAGCAAAGCAAACCGCCAAGCAATAG
TGCTTCATCAGGTTGGAGCACTGCTGCGGGCGTGGTGGATGGGGTTGATCTAGGATCTGAGTGGAACACG
CACGGGGGGATTATTGGAAAATCTCAGCAACAACAAAAACTAGCGGGACTTAACGTGGGAATGGTGAACG
TAATTAACGCGGAGATCATTAAGCAAAGCAAGCAATACAGGATCCTTGTCGAGAACGGCTTTAAAAAGGA
AGATGTAGAGCGGGCATTAGTGATTGCTAATATGAACATCGAAGAGGCAGCCGATATGCTCCGTGCCAAC
TCATCCCTATCAATGGATGGTTGGCGTCGACATGATGAGTCCCTTGGATCTTATGCCGACCACAATAGTT
CAACAAGCAGCGGTGGATTTGCTGGTCGTTACCCGGTCAACAGTGGACAACCTTCAATGTCCTTTCCTCA
TAATAACCTTATGAATAACATGGGAGGTACCGCTGTTACTGGAGGTAACAACAATACAAACATGACAGCT
TTACAGGTGCAAAAGTATTTAAATCAAGGGCAACATGGTGTCGCTGTTGGACCGCAAGCCGTTGGTAATT
CTTCAGCAGTATCTGTCGGATTTGGTCAGAACACGTCTAACGCAGCAGTGGCAGGAGCAGCCTCTGCAAA
TATAGCAGCAAATACAAACAACCAACCGTCTGGTCAGCAAATTCGCATGCTAGGCCAGCAAATTCAGTTG
GCCATTCATAGTGGTTTCATATCTAGTCAGATATTGACTCAACCGCTAACTCAAACAACCCTTAACCTTT
TAAACCAACTTCTTAGCAATATTAAGCATCTCCAGGCTGCACAGCAATCCCTTACCCGCGGGGGAAATGT
CAATCCAATGGCAGTGAATGTGGCTATATCTAAATACAAGCAGCAAATCCAGAATTTACAGAACCAGATA
AGTGCACAACAGGCTGTGTATGTAAAACAGCAAAATATGCAACCAACTTCACAACAACAACAGCCCCAAC
AACAGCAACTTCCTTCTGTTCATCTATAATCTAGAGGGCCCGCGGTTCGAAGGTAAGCCTATCCCTAACC
CTCTCCTCGGTCTCGATTCTACGCGTACCGGTCATCATCACCATCACCATTGAGTTTAAACCCGCTGATC
AGCCTCGACTGTGCCTTCTAAGGCCTGAGCTCGCTGATCAGCCTCGATCGAGGATCCAGACATGATAAGA
TACATTGATGAGTTTGGACAAACCACAACTAGAATGCAGTGAAAAAAATGCTTTATTTGTGAAATTTGTG
ATGCTATTGCTTTATTTGTAACCATTATAAGCTGCAATAAACAAGTTAACAACAACAATTGCATTCATTT
TATGTTTCAGGTTCAGGGGGAGGTGTGGGAGGTTTTTTAAAGCAAGTAAAACCTCTACAAATGTGGTATG
GCTGATTATGATCAGTCGACCGATGCCCTTGAGAGCCTTCAACCCAGTCAGCTCCTTCCGGTGGGCGCGG
GGCATGACTATCGTCGCCGCACTTATGACTGTCTTCTTTATCATGCAACTCGTAGGACAGGTGCCGGCAG
CGCTCTGGGTCATTTTCGGCGAGGACCGCTTTCGCTGGAGCGCGACGATGATCGGCCTGTCGCTTGCGGT
ATTCGGAATCTTGCACGCCCTCGCTCAAGCCTTCGTCACTGGTCCCGCCACCAAACGTTTCGGCGAGAAG
CAGGCCATTATCGCCGGCATGGCGGCCGACGCGCTGGGCTACGTCTTGCTGGCGTTCGCGACGCGAGGCT
GGATGGCCTTCCCCATTATGATTCTTCTCGCTTCCGGCGGCATCGGGATGCCCGCGTTGCAGGCCATGCT
GTCCAGGCAGGTAGATGACGACCATCAGGGACAGCTTCAAGGATCGCTCGCGGCTCTTACCAGCCAGCAA
AAGGCCAGGAACCGTAAAAAGGCCGCGTTGCTGGCGTTTTTCCATAGGCTCCGCCCCCCTGACGAGCATC
ACAAAAATCGACGCTCAAGTCAGAGGTGGCGAAACCCGACAGGACTATAAAGATACCAGGCGTTTCCCCC
TGGAAGCTCCCTCGTGCGCTCTCCTGTTCCGACCCTGCCGCTTACCGGATACCTGTCCGCCTTTCTCCCT
TCGGGAAGCGTGGCGCTTTCTCAATGCTCACGCTGTAGGTATCTCAGTTCGGTGTAGGTCGTTCGCTCCA
AGCTGGGCTGTGTGCACGAACCCCCCGTTCAGCCCGACCGCTGCGCCTTATCCGGTAACTATCGTCTTGA
GTCCAACCCGGTAAGACACGACTTATCGCCACTGGCAGCAGCCACTGGTAACAGGATTAGCAGAGCGAGG
TATGTAGGCGGTGCTACAGAGTTCTTGAAGTGGTGGCCTAACTACGGCTACACTAGAAGGACAGTATTTG
GTATCTGCGCTCTGCTGAAGCCAGTTACCTTCGGAAAAAGAGTTGGTAGCTCTTGATCCGGCAAACAAAC
CACCGCTGGTAGCGGTGGTTTTTTTGTTTGCAAGCAGCAGATTACGCGCAGAAAAAAAGGATCTCAAGAA
GATCCTTTGATCTTTTCTACGGGGTCTGACGCTCAGTGGAACGAAAACTCACGTTAAGGGATTTTGGTCA
TGAGATTATCAAAAAGGATCTTCACCTAGATCCTTTTAAATTAAAAATGAAGTTTTAAATCAATCTAAAG
TATATATGAGTAAACTTGGTCTGACAGTTACCAATGCTTAATCAGTGAGGCACCTATCTCAGCGATCTGT
CTATTTCGTTCATCCATAGTTGCCTGACTCCCCGTCGTGTAGATAACTACGATACGGGAGGGCTTACCAT
CTGGCCCCAGTGCTGCAATGATACCGCGAGACCCACGCTCACCGGCTCCAGATTTATCAGCAATAAACCA
GCCAGCCGGAAGGGCCGAGCGCAGAAGTGGTCCTGCAACTTTATCCGCCTCCATCCAGTCTATTAATTGT
TGCCGGGAAGCTAGAGTAAGTAGTTCGCCAGTTAATAGTTTGCGCAACGTTGTTGCCATTGCTGCAGGCA
TCGTGGTGTCACGCTCGTCGTTTGGTATGGCTTCATTCAGCTCCGGTTCCCAACGATCAAGGCGAGTTAC
ATGATCCCCCATGTTGTGCAAAAAAGCGGTTAGCTCCTTCGGTCCTCCGATCGTTGTCAGAAGTAAGTTG
GCCGCAGTGTTATCACTCATGGTTATGGCAGCACTGCATAATTCTCTTACTGTCATGCCATCCGTAAGAT
GCTTTTCTGTGACTGGTGAGTACTCAACCAAGTCATTCTGAGAATAGTGTATGCGGCGACCGAGTTGCTC
TTGCCCGGCGTCAACACGGGATAATACCGCGCCACATAGCAGAACTTTAAAAGTGCTCATCATTGGAAAA
CGTTCTTCGGGGCGAAAACTCTCAAGGATCTTACCGCTGTTGAGATCCAGTTCGATGTAACCCACTCGTG
CACCCAACTGATCTTCAGCATCTTTTACTTTCACCAGCGTTTCTGGGTGAGCAAAAACAGGAAGGCAAAA
TGCCGCAAAAAAGGGAATAAGGGCGACACGGAAATGTTGAATACTCATACTCTTCCTTTTTCAATATTAT
TGAAGCATTTATCAGGGTTATTGTCTCATGAGCGGATACATATTTGAATGTATTTAGAAAAATAAACAAA
TAGGGGTTCCGCGCACATTTCCCCGAAAAGTGCCACCTGACGTCTAAGAAACCATTATTATCATGACATT
AACCTATAAAAATAGGCGTATCACGAGGCCCTTTCGT
Features (pLannotate 1.2.2; 10 found; start..end, strand, type, name):
     56..2568    +  promoter       Ac5 promoter: Drosophila melanogaster actin 5C promoter
   2588..3304    +  CDS            EGFP: EGFP is a basic (constitutively fluorescent) green fluorescent protein published in 1996, derived from Aequorea victoria. It is reported to be a rapidly-maturing weak dimer with moderate acid sensitivity.
   3347..5836    +  CDS            gw (fragment): GAWKY_DROME - Also known as GW182 From Drosophila melanogaster (Fruit fly).
   5862..5903    +  CDS            V5 tag: epitope tag from simian virus 5
   6003..6137    -  polyA_signal   SV40 poly(A) signal: SV40 polyadenylation signal
   6160..6244    -  CDS            large T antigen (fragment): large T antigen from SV40 (simian virus 40)
   6245..6715    +  CDS            TcR (fragment): tetracycline efflux protein; tet; confers resistance to tetracycline
   6759..7347    -  rep_origin     ori: high-copy-number ColE1/pMB1/pBR322/pUC origin of replication
   7518..8378    -  CDS            AmpR: β-lactamase; bla; confers resistance to ampicillin, carbenicillin, and related antibiotics
   8379..8483    -  promoter       AmpR promoter: bla
