[The description below was written by a language model from this plasmid's Addgene catalogue record and pLannotate feature annotations shown in this document.]
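Description:
pAc5.1B-EGFP-DmGW182_1-830-dsRNAres_N is an insect-cell expression plasmid of about 8.6 kb. The catalogue lists the backbone as unknown, but the name and annotated parts point to a pAc5.1-type vector. It is propagated in E. coli through a ColE1/pUC-family origin and selected with ampicillin via the β-lactamase gene and its own promoter. The origin is annotated as a high-copy type, although the repository entry records the plasmid as low copy. Short annotated fragments of a tetracycline resistance gene and SV40 large T antigen appear to be non-functional backbone remnants. No selectable marker for insect cells is annotated, which is consistent with use in transient transfection.

The expression cassette is driven by the Drosophila melanogaster actin 5C promoter, a strong constitutive promoter commonly used in fly cell lines. It directs an EGFP coding sequence followed by a fragment of the Drosophila gw gene (GW182) corresponding to residues 1–830, giving an N-terminally EGFP-tagged truncation of this protein. A V5 epitope sequence lies just downstream of the insert, but the record does not say whether it is read in frame or preceded by a stop codon. An SV40 polyadenylation signal is annotated after the cassette. Relative to the reference transcript, the insert carries two amino-acid changes (V704A and N799S) and one silent substitution. The "dsRNAres" label indicates a version made resistant to dsRNA-mediated knockdown. Such constructs are typically used to re-express a tagged protein or fragment in cells depleted of the endogenous copy, though the record gives the purpose only as insect expression.
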