Addgene plasmid #146972: pAc5.1B-EGFP-DmGW182_1-830-dsRNAres_N
Purpose: Insect Expression of DmGW182_1-830-dsRNAres
Depositing lab: Elisa Izaurralde. Depositing organization: Max Planck Institute for Developmental Biology.
Backbone
  Vector backbone: Unknown
  Vector type: Insect Expression
Growth in bacteria
  Bacterial resistance: Ampicillin, 100 μg/mL
  Growth temperature: 37°C
  Growth strain: DH5alpha
  Copy number: Low Copy
Gene/Insert
  Gene/Insert name: DmGW182_1-830-dsRNAres
  Species: D. melanogaster (fly)
  Mutation: Two non silent mutations V704A and N799S and one silent mutation G2295A compared to the sequence given by NM_166780 varA
  Entrez Gene: gw (a.k.a. Dmel_CG31992, CG11484, CG31992, CG9905, Dmel\CG31992, GQ182, GW, GW182, Gw, Gw182, anon-EST:Posey205, dGW182, gw182)
  Cloning method: Unknown
Terms and licenses: Academic/Nonprofit Terms; Industry Terms: Not Available to Industry
Depositor comments: Plasmids from this collection were made available to the research community and donated after the lab closed. Please note that the sequence provided by the depositing laboratory may be theoretical/predicted or based on Sanger sequencing results. There may be discrepancies between sequencing results obtained by Addgene and the depositor sequence. If an Addgene verified sequence is not available, please contact before placing your order to request that our lab fully sequence the plasmid.
How to cite: pAc5.1B-EGFP-DmGW182_1-830-dsRNAres_N was a gift from Elisa Izaurralde (Addgene plasmid # 146972 ; http://n2t.net/addgene:146972 ; RRID:Addgene_146972)
